Addgene plasmid #41213: TAL3039
Depositing lab: Keith Joung. Depositing organization: Massachusetts General Hospital. Publication: Targeted gene disruption in somatic zebrafish cells using engineered TALENs. Sander JD, Cade L, Khayter C, Reyon D, Peterson RT, Joung JK, Yeh JR. Nat Biotechnol. 2011 Aug 5;29(8):697-8. doi: 10.1038/nbt.1934. PubMed 21822241.
Backbone
  Vector backbone: JDS78
  Backbone manufacturer: Addgene plasmid #32290
  Backbone size w/o insert (bp): 6447
  Vector type: Mammalian Expression ; T7
Growth in bacteria
  Bacterial resistance: Ampicillin, 100 μg/mL
  Growth temperature: 37°C
  Growth strain: XL1 Blue
  Copy number: High Copy
Gene/Insert
  Gene/Insert name: ZebrafishCommunity-casp8ap2-Right (alt name: casp8ap2)
  Species: D. rerio (zebrafish)
  Insert size (bp): 1640
  Entrez Gene: casp8ap2 (a.k.a. FLASH, fc74h10, wu:fc74h10, zgc:113449)
  Promoter: CMV
  Tag / fusion protein: 3X Flag (N terminal on backbone); WT FOKI (C terminal on backbone)
  Cloning method: Restriction Enzyme; 5′ cloning site N/A (destroyed during cloning); 3′ cloning site N/A (destroyed during cloning)
  Sequencing primers: 5′ CMV-F; 3′ BGH-rev
Terms and licenses: Academic/Nonprofit Terms; Industry Terms: Not Available to Industry
Depositor comments: Target binding site: TTTTGTTTTGGAAGTATT It is strongly recommended that users perform a diagnostic digest to verify this plasmid prior to use. For example, a double digest of the plasmid with BamHI and KpnI should result in two bands at 2.3kb and 5.8kb.
How to cite: TAL3039 was a gift from Keith Joung (Addgene plasmid # 41213 ; http://n2t.net/addgene:41213 ; RRID:Addgene_41213)
