[The description below was written by a language model from this plasmid's Addgene catalogue record.]
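Description:
TAL3039 is a TALEN expression plasmid built on the JDS78 backbone (about 6.4 kb without insert), a vector classed as mammalian expression with a T7 promoter option. It is maintained in E. coli as a high-copy plasmid under ampicillin selection. The roughly 1.6 kb insert, named ZebrafishCommunity-casp8ap2-Right, is not the casp8ap2 gene itself. It is an engineered array of TAL effector repeats designed to recognise a defined DNA site within the zebrafish (D. rerio) casp8ap2 locus, also known as FLASH. The array was placed into the backbone by restriction cloning, and the cloning sites were destroyed in the process.

The backbone supplies the rest of the nuclease architecture. An N-terminal 3X FLAG tag allows detection of the protein, and a C-terminal wild-type FokI cleavage domain provides the nuclease activity. The resulting open reading frame therefore encodes a complete TALEN monomer. Expression is driven by the CMV promoter in transfected cells. The T7 designation indicates that the same cassette can presumably serve as a template for in vitro transcription, giving mRNA suitable for delivery into embryos. The use of a BGH reverse sequencing primer suggests a BGH polyadenylation region downstream, although no feature table is available to confirm this.

Because FokI cuts only as a dimer, this "Right" monomer is meant to be used with a matching "Left" TALEN that binds the opposite half-site. The pair introduces a double-strand break in the spacer between the two sites, and error-prone repair of that break produces disruptive indels. The construct belongs to a collection of TALENs for targeted gene disruption in zebrafish, here for knocking out casp8ap2.
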