>Addgene plasmid #41213 | TAL3039 | depositor partial sequence | sequence record 54852 | TAL3039 sequence 2430 bps
TCTAGAGCTAGCACCATGGACTACAAAGACCATGACGGTGATTATAAAGATCATGACATCGATTACAAGG
ATGACGATGACAAGATGGCCCCCAAGAAGAAGAGGAAGGTGGGCATTCACCGCGGGGTACCTATGGTGGA
CTTGAGGACACTCGGTTATTCGCAACAGCAACAGGAGAAAATCAAGCCTAAGGTCAGGAGCACCGTCGCG
CAACACCACGAGGCGCTTGTGGGGCATGGCTTCACTCATGCGCATATTGTCGCGCTTTCACAGCACCCTG
CGGCGCTTGGGACGGTGGCTGTCAAATACCAAGATATGATTGCGGCCCTGCCCGAAGCCACGCACGAGGC
AATTGTAGGGGTCGGTAAACAGTGGTCGGGAGCGCGAGCACTTGAGGCGCTGCTGACTGTGGCGGGTGAG
CTTAGGGGGCCTCCGCTCCAGCTCGACACCGGGCAGCTGCTGAAGATCGCGAAGAGAGGGGGAGTAACAG
CGGTAGAGGCAGTGCACGCCTGGCGCAATGCGCTCACCGGGGCCCCCTTGAACCTGACCCCAGACCAGGT
AGTCGCAATCGCGTCAAACGGAGGGGGAAAGCAAGCCCTGGAAACCGTGCAAAGGTTGTTGCCGGTCCTT
TGTCAAGACCACGGCCTTACACCGGAGCAAGTCGTGGCCATTGCAAGCAATGGGGGTGGCAAACAGGCTC
TTGAGACGGTTCAGAGACTTCTCCCAGTTCTCTGTCAAGCCCACGGGCTGACTCCCGATCAAGTTGTAGC
GATTGCGTCCAACGGTGGAGGGAAACAAGCATTGGAGACTGTCCAACGGCTCCTTCCCGTGTTGTGTCAA
GCCCACGGTTTGACGCCTGCACAAGTGGTCGCCATCGCCAACAACAACGGCGGTAAGCAGGCGCTGGAAA
CAGTACAGCGCCTGCTGCCTGTACTGTGCCAGGATCATGGACTGACCCCAGACCAGGTAGTCGCAATCGC
GTCAAACGGAGGGGGAAAGCAAGCCCTGGAAACCGTGCAAAGGTTGTTGCCGGTCCTTTGTCAAGACCAC
GGCCTTACACCGGAGCAAGTCGTGGCCATTGCAAGCAATGGGGGTGGCAAACAGGCTCTTGAGACGGTTC
AGAGACTTCTCCCAGTTCTCTGTCAAGCCCACGGGCTGACTCCCGATCAAGTTGTAGCGATTGCGTCCAA
CGGTGGAGGGAAACAAGCATTGGAGACTGTCCAACGGCTCCTTCCCGTGTTGTGTCAAGCCCACGGTTTG
ACGCCTGCACAAGTGGTCGCCATCGCCTCGAATGGCGGCGGTAAGCAGGCGCTGGAAACAGTACAGCGCC
TGCTGCCTGTACTGTGCCAGGATCATGGACTGACCCCAGACCAGGTAGTCGCAATCGCGAACAATAATGG
GGGAAAGCAAGCCCTGGAAACCGTGCAAAGGTTGTTGCCGGTCCTTTGTCAAGACCACGGCCTTACACCG
GAGCAAGTCGTGGCCATTGCAAATAATAACGGTGGCAAACAGGCTCTTGAGACGGTTCAGAGACTTCTCC
CAGTTCTCTGTCAAGCCCACGGGCTGACTCCCGATCAAGTTGTAGCGATTGCGTCGAACATTGGAGGGAA
ACAAGCATTGGAGACTGTCCAACGGCTCCTTCCCGTGTTGTGTCAAGCCCACGGTTTGACGCCTGCACAA
GTGGTCGCCATCGCCTCCAATATTGGCGGTAAGCAGGCGCTGGAAACAGTACAGCGCCTGCTGCCTGTAC
TGTGCCAGGATCATGGACTGACCCCAGACCAGGTAGTCGCAATCGCGAACAATAATGGGGGAAAGCAAGC
CCTGGAAACCGTGCAAAGGTTGTTGCCGGTCCTTTGTCAAGACCACGGCCTTACACCGGAGCAAGTCGTG
GCCATTGCAAGCAATGGGGGTGGCAAACAGGCTCTTGAGACGGTTCAGAGACTTCTCCCAGTTCTCTGTC
AAGCCCACGGGCTGACTCCCGATCAAGTTGTAGCGATTGCGTCGAACATTGGAGGGAAACAAGCATTGGA
GACTGTCCAACGGCTCCTTCCCGTGTTGTGTCAAGCCCACGGTTTGACGCCTGCACAAGTGGTCGCCATC
GCCTCGAATGGCGGCGGTAAGCAGGCGCTGGAAACAGTACAGCGCCTGCTGCCTGTACTGTGCCAGGATC
ATGGACTGACACCCGAACAGGTGGTCGCCATTGCTTCTAATGGGGGAGGACGGCCAGCCTTGGAGTCCAT
CGTAGCCCAATTGTCCAGGCCCGATCCCGCGTTGGCTGCGTTAACGAATGACCATCTGGTGGCGTTGGCA
TGTCTTGGTGGACGACCCGCGCTCGATGCAGTCAAAAAGGGTCTGCCTCATGCTCCCGCATTGATCAAAA
GAACCAACCGGCGGATTCCCGAGAGAACTTCCCATCGAGTCGCGGGATCC
