>Addgene plasmid #41213 | TAL3039 | addgene partial sequence | sequence record 63393 | JDS-TALEN-F 5'-TAGGGGTCGGTAAACAGTGG-3'
TGTGGCGGGTGAGCTTAGGGGGCCTCCGCTCCAGCTCGACACCGGGCAGCTGCTGAAGATCGCGAAGAGA
GGGGGAGTAACAGCGGTAGAGGCAGTGCACGCCTGGCGCAATGCGCTCACCGGGGCCCCCTTGAACCTGA
CCCCAGACCAGGTAGTCGCAATCGCGTCAAACGGAGGGGGAAAGCAAGCCCTGGAAACCGTGCAAAGGTT
GTTGCCGGTCCTTTGTCAAGACCACGGCCTTACACCGGAGCAAGTCGTGGCCATTGCAAGCAATGGGGGT
GGCAAACAGGCTCTTGAGACGGTTCAGAGACTTCTCCCAGTTCTCTGTCAAGCCCACGGGCTGACTCCCG
ATCAAGTTGTAGCGATTGCGTCCAACGGTGGAGGGAAACAAGCATTGGAGACTGTCCAACGGCTCCTTCC
CGTGTTGTGTCAAGCCCACGGTTTGACGCCTGCACAAGTGGTCGCCATCGCCAACAACAACGGCGGTAAG
CAGGCGCTGGAAACAGTACAGCGCCTGCTGCCTGTACTGTGCCAGGATCATGGACTGACCCCAGACCAGG
TAGTCGCAATCGCGTCAAACGGAGGGGGAAAGCAAGCCCTGGAAACCGTGCAAAGGTTGTTGCCGGTCCT
TTGTCAAGACCACGGCCTTACACCGGAGCAAGTCGTGGCCATTGCAAGCAATGGGGGTGGCAAACAGGCT
CTTGAGACGGTTCAGAGACTTCTCCCAGTTCTCTGTCAAGCCCACGGGCTGACTCCCGATCAAGTTGTAG
CGATTGCGTCCAACGGTGGAGGGAAACAAGCATTGGAGACTGTCCAACGGCTCCTTCCCGTGTTGTGTCA
AGCCCACGGTTTGACGCCTGCACAAGTGG
